Addgene plasmid #123743: MTK3_029
Purpose: Encodes PKA SPARK, a PKA activity reporter, as a Type 3 part to be used in the MTK system
Depositing lab: Hana El-Samad. Depositing organization: University of California, San Francisco (UCSF). Publication: A Toolkit for Rapid Modular Construction of Biological Circuits in Mammalian Cells. Fonseca JP, Bonny AR, Kumar GR, Ng AH, Town J, Wu QC, Aslankoohi E, Chen SY, Dods G, Harrigan P, Osimiri LC, Kistler AL, El-Samad H. ACS Synth Biol. 2019 Nov 15;8(11):2593-2606. doi: 10.1021/acssynbio.9b00322. Epub 2019 Nov 5. PubMed 31686495.
Backbone
  Vector backbone: MTK0_027
  Vector type: Mammalian Expression
Growth in bacteria
  Bacterial resistance: Chloramphenicol, 25 μg/mL
  Growth temperature: 37°C
  Growth strain: DH5alpha
  Copy number: Unknown
Gene/Insert
  Gene/Insert name: PKA SPARK
  Species: Synthetic
  Cloning method: Restriction Enzyme; 5′ cloning site BsmBI (destroyed during cloning); 3′ cloning site BsmBI (destroyed during cloning)
Terms and licenses: Academic/Nonprofit Terms; Industry Terms: Not Available to Industry
Depositor comments: Type 3 parts are generally reserved for coding sequences in the MTK. Coding sequence from doi: 10.1016/j.molcel.2017.12.008 Please visit https://www.biorxiv.org/content/10.1101/506188v2 for BioRxiv preprint
How to cite: MTK3_029 was a gift from Hana El-Samad (Addgene plasmid # 123743 ; http://n2t.net/addgene:123743 ; RRID:Addgene_123743)
