[The description below was written by a language model from this plasmid's Addgene catalogue record and pLannotate feature annotations shown in this document.]
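Description:
MTK3_029 is a small (about 3.4 kb) part-storage plasmid from the Mammalian Toolkit (MTK), a hierarchical modular cloning system for building genetic circuits in mammalian cells. It is built on the MTK0_027 part-entry backbone and carries a synthetic PKA SPARK coding sequence as a Type 3 part, the position the toolkit generally reserves for coding sequences. The insert was placed using BsmBI, and both sites were destroyed during cloning. Although the record classes it as a mammalian expression vector, the annotated features show no mammalian promoter or polyadenylation signal. This fits a promoterless part that must be combined with other part types into a transcription unit before it can be expressed in cells.

Propagation in E. coli relies on a high-copy ColE1/pUC-type origin. Selection is by chloramphenicol, through the cat gene driven by its native promoter and followed by a lambda t0 terminator. Within the payload region the annotation detects an EGFP coding sequence and, downstream of it, a fragment matching yeast RAD53. RAD53 is known for its phosphopeptide-binding FHA domains, so this fragment plausibly acts as the phospho-recognition module of the reporter, though the record does not say so. The remaining sensor components, such as a PKA substrate motif or any multimerisation tags, are not annotated, and the stretches flanking these two features are undescribed. According to the record, PKA SPARK is a reporter of protein kinase A activity with a coding sequence taken from a previously published design. The plasmid's use is to supply this reporter for assembly into MTK constructs that monitor PKA signalling in mammalian cells.
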