Features (pLannotate 1.2.2; 6 found; start..end, strand, type, name):
    667..1383    +  CDS            EGFP: EGFP is a basic (constitutively fluorescent) green fluorescent protein published in 1996, derived from Aequorea victoria. It is reported to be a rapidly-maturing weak dimer with moderate acid sensitivity.
   1651..2073    +  CDS            RAD53 (fragment): RAD53_YEAST - Also known as MEC2, SAD1, SPK1. Experimental evidence at protein level: Swiss-Prot protein existence level 1. Controls S-phase checkpoint as well as G1 and G2 DNA damage checkpoints. Phosphorylates proteins on serine, threonine, and tyrosine. Prevents entry into anaphase and mitotic exit after DNA damage via regulation of the Polo kinase CDC5. Seems to be involved in the phosphorylation of RPH1. From Saccharomyces cerevisiae (strain ATCC 204508 / S288c) (Baker's yeast).
   2291..2325    -  terminator     lambda t0 terminator: minimal transcription terminator from phage lambda (Scholtissek and Grosse, 1987)
   2399..3055    -  CDS            cat: CAT_ECOLX - Experimental evidence at protein level: Swiss-Prot protein existence level 1. This enzyme is an effector of chloramphenicol resistance in bacteria. From Escherichia coli. This protein is used as a marker in many commonly used cloning vectors, such as pACYC184.
   3056..3153    -  promoter       cat promoter: promoter of the E. coli cat gene encoding chloramphenicol acetyltransferase
   3237..465     +  rep_origin     ori (across the origin): high-copy-number ColE1/pMB1/pBR322/pUC origin of replication
>Addgene plasmid #123743 | MTK3_029 | addgene full sequence | sequence record 248684 | Addgene NGS Result
AGAGCGCAGATACCAAATACTGTTCTTCTAGTGTAGCCGTAGTTAGGCCACCACTTCAAGAACTCTGTAG
CACCGCCTACATACCTCGCTCTGCTAATCCTGTTACCAGTGGCTGCTGCCAGTGGCGATAAGTCGTGTCT
TACCGGGTTGGACTCAAGACGATAGTTACCGGATAAGGCGCAGCGGTCGGGCTGAACGGGGGGTTCGTGC
ACACAGCCCAGCTTGGAGCGAACGACCTACACCGAACTGAGATACCTACAGCGTGAGCTATGAGAAAGCG
CCACGCTTCCCGAAGGGAGAAAGGCGGACAGGTATCCGGTAAGCGGCAGGGTCGGAACAGGAGAGCGCAC
GAGGGAGCTTCCAGGGGGAAACGCCTGGTATCTTTATAGTCCTGTCGGGTTTCGCCACCTCTGACTTGAG
CGTCGATTTTTGTGATGCTCGTCAGGGGGGCGGAGCCTATGGAAAAACGCCAGCAACGCGGCCTTTTTAC
GGTTCCTGGCCTTTTGCTGGCCTTTTGCTCACATGTTCTTTCCTGCGTTATCCCCTGATTCTGTGGATAA
CCGTAGTCGGTCTCATATGGGCGGTGGAGGGAGCCTGCGTCGCGCCACCCTGGTGGACGGCGGACTCGAG
TCCGGACTCAGATCTGGCAGCGGTGGAGGCGATATCATGGTGAGCAAGGGCGAGGAGCTGTTCACCGGGG
TGGTGCCCATCCTGGTCGAGCTGGACGGCGACGTAAACGGCCACAAGTTCAGCGTGTCCGGCGAGGGCGA
GGGCGATGCCACCTACGGCAAGCTGACCCTGAAGTTCATCTGCACCACCGGCAAGCTGCCCGTGCCCTGG
CCCACCCTCGTGACCACCCTGACCTACGGCGTGCAGTGCTTCAGCCGCTACCCCGACCACATGAAGCAGC
ACGACTTCTTCAAGTCCGCCATGCCCGAAGGCTACGTCCAGGAGCGCACCATCTTCTTCAAGGACGACGG
CAACTACAAGACCCGCGCCGAGGTGAAGTTCGAGGGCGACACCCTGGTGAACCGCATCGAGCTGAAGGGC
ATCGACTTCAAGGAGGACGGCAACATCCTGGGGCACAAGCTGGAGTACAACTACAACAGCCACAACGTCT
ATATCATGGCCGACAAGCAGAAGAACGGCATCAAGGCCAACTTCAAGATCCGCCACAACATCGAGGACGG
CAGCGTGCAGCTCGCCGACCACTACCAGCAGAACACCCCCATCGGCGACGGCCCCGTGCTGCTGCCCGAC
AACCACTACCTGAGCACCCAGTCCGCCCTGAGCAAAGACCCCAACGAGAAGCGCGATCACATGGTCCTGC
TGGAGTTCGTGACCGCCGCCGGGATCACTCTCGGCATGGACGAGCTGTACAAGGGATCCGGCAGTGCTGG
TGGTAGTGCTGGTGGTAGTGCTGGTGGTAGTGCTGGTGGCAGTGCTGGTGGTAGTGCTGGTGGTAGTGCT
GGTGGCTCTAGAGGAGAAATCGCAAAGAGTCTGAAAGAAATTGCAAAATCCTTGAAGGAAATAGCGTGGT
CACTGAAAGAAATTGCCAAGTCCCTCAAAGGGGGTACCGAGGGCAGAGGAAGTCTGCTAACATGCGGTGA
CGTCGAGGAGAATCCTGGCCCAAAGCTTGCCACCATGCATAAGTTTTCTCAAGAACAGATCGGCGAAAAC
ATTGTGTGCAGGGTCATTTGTACCACGGGTCAAATTCCCATCCGAGATTTGTCAGCTGATATTTCACAAG
TGCTTAAGGAAAAACGATCCATAAAGAAAGTTTGGACATTTGGTAGAAACCCAGCCTGTGACTATCATTT
AGGAAACATTTCAAGACTGTCAAATAAGCATTTCCAAATACTACTAGGAGAAGACGGTAACCTTTTATTG
AATGACATTTCCACTAATGGGACCTGGTTAAATGGGCAAAAAGTCGAGAAGAACAGCAATCAGTTACTGT
CTCAAGGTGATGAAATAACCGTTGGTGTAGGCGTGGAATCAGATATTTTATCTCTGGTCATTTTCATAAA
CGACAAATTTAAGCAGTGCCTCGAACAGAACAAAGTTGATCGCGGATCCGGCAGTGCTGGTGGTAGTGCT
GGTGGTAGTGCTGGTGGTAGTGCTGGTGGCAGTGCTGGTGGTAGTGCTGGTGGTAGTGCTGGTGGCTCTA
GAACCTTGAGAGAAATCGAGGAATTGTTGAGGAAAATCATTGAAGACAGCGTGCGCAGTGTGGCCGAGCT
GGAGGACATTGAGAAGTGGCTGAAGAAAATCGGATCCTGAGACCAGACCAATAAAAAACGCCCGGCGGCA
ACCGAGCGTTCTGAACAAATCCAGATGGAGTTCTGAGGTCATTACTGGATCTATCAACAGGAGTCCAAGC
GAGCTCGATATCAAATTACGCCCCGCCCTGCCACTCATCGCAGTACTGTTGTAATTCATTAAGCATTCTG
CCGACATGGAAGCCATCACAAACGGCATGATGAACCTGAATCGCCAGCGGCATCAGCACCTTGTCGCCTT
GCGTATAATATTTGCCCATGGTGAAAACGGGGGCGAAGAAGTTGTCCATATTGGCCACGTTTAAATCAAA
ACTGGTGAAACTCACCCAGGGATTGGCTGAAACGAAAAACATATTCTCAATAAACCCTTTAGGGAAATAG
GCCAGGTTTTCACCGTAACACGCCACATCTTGCGAATATATGTGTAGAAACTGCCGGAAATCGTCGTGGT
ATTCACTCCAGAGCGATGAAAACGTTTCAGTTTGCTCATGGAAAACGGTGTAACAAGGGTGAACACTATC
CCATATCACCAGCTCACCGTCTTTCATTGCCATACGAAATTCCGGATGAGCATTCATCAGGCGGGCAAGA
ATGTGAATAAAGGCCGGATAAAACTTGTGCTTATTTTTCTTTACGGTCTTTAAAAAGGCCGTAATATCCA
GCTGAACGGTCTGGTTATAGGTACATTGAGCAACTGACTGAAATGCCTCAAAATGTTCTTTACGATGCCA
TTGGGATATATCAACGGTGGTATATCCAGTGATTTTTTTCTCCATTTTAGCTTCCTTAGCTCCTGAAAAT
CTCGATAACTCAAAAAATACGCCCGGTAGTGATCTTATTTCATTATGGTGAAAGTTGGAACCTCTTACGT
GCCCGATCAATCATGACCAAAATCCCTTAACGTGAGTTTTCGTTCCACTGAGCGTCAGACCCCGTAGAAA
AGATCAAAGGATCTTCTTGAGATCCTTTTTTTCTGCGCGTAATCTGCTGCTTGCAAACAAAAAAACCACC
GCTACCAGCGGTGGTTTGTTTGCCGGATCAAGAGCTACCAACTCTTTTTCCGAAGGTAACTGGCTTCAGC
